>Addgene plasmid #143860 | TFORF1915 | addgene full sequence | sequence record 396299 | Addgene NGS Result
TTAATGTAGTCTTATGCAATACTCTTGTAGTCTTGCAACATGGTAACGATGAGTTAGCAACATGCCTTAC
AAGGAGAGAAAAAGCACCGTGCATGCCGATTGGTGGAAGTAAGGTGGTACGATCGTGCCTTATTAGGAAG
GCAACAGACGGGTCTGACATGGATTGGACGAACCACTGAATTGCCGCATTGCAGAGATATTGTATTTAAG
TGCCTAGCTCGATACATAAACGGGTCTCTCTGGTTAGACCAGATCTGAGCCTGGGAGCTCTCTGGCTAAC
TAGGGAACCCACTGCTTAAGCCTCAATAAAGCTTGCCTTGAGTGCTTCAAGTAGTGTGTGCCCGTCTGTT
GTGTGACTCTGGTAACTAGAGATCCCTCAGACCCTTTTAGTCAGTGTGGAAAATCTCTAGCAGTGGCGCC
CGAACAGGGACTTGAAAGCGAAAGGGAAACCAGAGGAGCTCTCTCGACGCAGGACTCGGCTTGCTGAAGC
GCGCACGGCAAGAGGCGAGGGGCGGCGACTGGTGAGTACGCCAAAAATTTTGACTAGCGGAGGCTAGAAG
GAGAGAGATGGGTGCGAGAGCGTCAGTATTAAGCGGGGGAGAATTAGATCGCGATGGGAAAAAATTCGGT
TAAGGCCAGGGGGAAAGAAAAAATATAAATTAAAACATATAGTATGGGCAAGCAGGGAGCTAGAACGATT
CGCAGTTAATCCTGGCCTGTTAGAAACATCAGAAGGCTGTAGACAAATACTGGGACAGCTACAACCATCC
CTTCAGACAGGATCAGAAGAACTTAGATCATTATATAATACAGTAGCAACCCTCTATTGTGTGCATCAAA
GGATAGAGATAAAAGACACCAAGGAAGCTTTAGACAAGATAGAGGAAGAGCAAAACAAAAGTAAGACCAC
CGCACAGCAAGCGGCCGCTGATCTTCAGACCTGGAGGAGGAGATATGAGGGACAATTGGAGAAGTGAATT
ATATAAATATAAAGTAGTAAAAATTGAACCATTAGGAGTAGCACCCACCAAGGCAAAGAGAAGAGTGGTG
CAGAGAGAAAAAAGAGCAGTGGGAATAGGAGCTTTGTTCCTTGGGTTCTTGGGAGCAGCAGGAAGCACTA
TGGGCGCAGCGTCAATGACGCTGACGGTACAGGCCAGACAATTATTGTCTGGTATAGTGCAGCAGCAGAA
CAATTTGCTGAGGGCTATTGAGGCGCAACAGCATCTGTTGCAACTCACAGTCTGGGGCATCAAGCAGCTC
CAGGCAAGAATCCTGGCTGTGGAAAGATACCTAAAGGATCAACAGCTCCTGGGGATTTGGGGTTGCTCTG
GAAAACTCATTTGCACCACTGCTGTGCCTTGGAATGCTAGTTGGAGTAATAAATCTCTGGAACAGATTTG
GAATCACACGACCTGGATGGAGTGGGACAGAGAAATTAACAATTACACAAGCTTAATACACTCCTTAATT
GAAGAATCGCAAAACCAGCAAGAAAAGAATGAACAAGAATTATTGGAATTAGATAAATGGGCAAGTTTGT
GGAATTGGTTTAACATAACAAATTGGCTGTGGTATATAAAATTATTCATAATGATAGTAGGAGGCTTGGT
AGGTTTAAGAATAGTTTTTGCTGTACTTTCTATAGTGAATAGAGTTAGGCAGGGATATTCACCATTATCG
TTTCAGACCCACCTCCCAACCCCGAGGGGACCCATGCATTGCATCTCAATTAGTCAGCAACCAGGTGTGG
AAAGTCCCCAGGCTCCCCAGCAGGCAGAAGTATGCAAAGCATGCGTCTCAATTAGTCAGCAACCATAGTC
CCGCCCCTAACTCCGCCCATCCCGCCCCTAACTCCGCCCAGTTCCGCCCATTCTCCGCCCCATGGCTGAC
TAATTTTTTTTATTTATGCAGAGGCCGAGGCCGCCTCGGCCTCTGAGCTATTCCAGAAGTAGTGAGGAGG
CTTTTTTGGAGGCCTAGGCTTTTGCAAAAAGCTTTCTAGAGGTACCACCGGAGCTTACCATGACCGAGTA
CAAGCCCACGGTGCGCCTCGCCACCCGCGACGACGTCCCCAGGGCCGTACGCACCCTCGCCGCCGCGTTC
GCCGACTACCCCGCCACGCGCCACACCGTCGATCCGGACCGCCACATCGAGCGGGTCACCGAGCTGCAAG
AACTCTTCCTCACGCGCGTCGGGCTCGACATCGGCAAGGTGTGGGTCGCGGACGACGGCGCCGCCGTGGC
GGTCTGGACCACGCCGGAGAGCGTCGAAGCGGGGGCGGTGTTCGCCGAGATCGGCCCGCGCATGGCCGAG
TTGAGCGGTTCCCGGCTGGCCGCGCAGCAACAGATGGAAGGCCTCCTGGCGCCGCACCGGCCCAAGGAGC
CCGCGTGGTTCCTGGCCACCGTCGGCGTCTCGCCCGACCACCAGGGCAAGGGTCTGGGCAGCGCCGTCGT
GCTCCCCGGAGTGGAGGCGGCCGAGCGCGCCGGGGTGCCCGCCTTCCTGGAGACCTCCGCGCCCCGCAAC
CTCCCCTTCTACGAGCGGCTCGGCTTCACCGTCACCGCCGACGTCGAGGTGCCCGAAGGACCGCGCACCT
GGTGCATGACCCGCAAGCCCGGTGCCAGTTAACGAATTCTAGATCTTGAGACAAATGGCAGTATTCATCC
ACAATTTTAAAAGAAAAGGGGGGATTGGGGGGTACAGTGCAGGGGAAAGAATAGTAGACATAATAGCAAC
AGACATACAAACTAAAGAATTACAAAAACAAATTACAAAAATTCAAAATTTTCGGGTTTATTACAGGGAC
AGCAGAGATCCACTTTGGCGCCGGCTCGAGGCCTGCAGGTGCAAAGATGGATAAAGTTTTAAACAGAGAG
GAATCTTTGCAGCTAATGGACCTTCTAGGTCTTGAAAGGAGTGGGAATTGGCTCCGGTGCCCGTCAGTGG
GCAGAGCGCACATCGCCCACAGTCCCCGAGAAGTTGGGGGGAGGGGTCGGCAATTGAACCGGTGCCTAGA
GAAGGTGGCGCGGGGTAAACTGGGAAAGTGATGTCGTGTACTGGCTCCGCCTTTTTCCCGAGGGTGGGGG
AGAACCGTATATAAGTGCAGTAGTCGCCGTGAACGTTCTTTTTCGCAACGGGTTTGCCGCCAGAACACAG
GTAAGTGCCGTGTGTGGTTCCCGCGGGCCTGGCCTCTTTACGGGTTATGGCCCTTGCGTGCCTTGAATTA
CTTCCACCTGGCTGCAGTACGTGATTCTTGATCCCGAGCTTCGGGTTGGAAGTGGGTGGGAGAGTTCGAG
GCCTTGCGCTTAAGGAGCCCCTTCGCCTCGTGCTTGAGTTGAGGCCTGGCCTGGGCGCTGGGGCCGCCGC
GTGCGAATCTGGTGGCACCTTCGCGCCTGTCTCGCTGCTTTCGATAAGTCTCTAGCCATTTAAAATTTTT
GATGACCTGCTGCGACGCTTTTTTTCTGGCAAGATAGTCTTGTAAATGCGGGCCAAGATCTGCACACTGG
TATTTCGGTTTTTGGGGCCGCGGGCGGCGACGGGGCCCGTGCGTCCCAGCGCACATGTTCGGCGAGGCGG
GGCCTGCGAGCGCGGCCACCGAGAATCGGACGGGGGTAGTCTCAAGCTGGCCGGCCTGCTCTGGTGCCTG
GCCTCGCGCCGCCGTGTATCGCCCCGCCCTGGGCGGCAAGGCTGGCCCGGTCGGCACCAGTTGCGTGAGC
GGAAAGATGGCCGCTTCCCGGCCCTGCTGCAGGGAGCTCAAAATGGAGGACGCGGCGCTCGGGAGAGCGG
GCGGGTGAGTCACCCACACAAAGGAAAAGGGCCTTTCCGTCCTCAGCCGTCGCTTCATGTGACTCCACGG
AGTACCGGGCGCCGTCCAGGCACCTCGATTAGTTCTCGAGCTTTTGGAGTACGTCGTCTTTAGGTTGGGG
GGAGGGGTTTTATGCGATGGAGTTTCCCCACACTGAGTGGGTGGAGACTGAAGTTAGGCCAGCTTGGCAC
TTGATGTAATTCTCCTTGGAATTTGCCCTTTTTGAGTTTGGATCTTGGTTCATTCTCAAGCCTCAGACAG
TGGTTCAAAGTTTTTTTCTTCCATTTCAGGTGTCGTGAGGCTAGCACCGCCACCATGCGTATTCCCGTAG
ATCCGAGCACCAGCCGGCGCTTCAGCCCCCCCTCCAGCAGCCTGCAGCCCGGCAAAATGAGCGACGTGAG
CCCGGTGGTGGCTGCGCAACAGCAGCAGCAACAGCAGCAGCAGCAACAGCAGCAGCAGCAGCAGCAACAG
CAGCAGCAGCAGCAGGAGGCGGCGGCGGCGGCTGCGGCGGCGGCGGCGGCTGCGGCGGCGGCAGCTGCAG
TGCCCCGGTTGCGGCCGCCCCACGACAACCGCACCATGGTGGAGATCATCGCCGACCACCCGGCCGAACT
CGTCCGCACCGACAGCCCCAACTTCCTGTGCTCGGTGCTGCCCTCGCACTGGCGCTGCAACAAGACCCTG
CCCGTGGCCTTCAAGGTGGTAGCCCTCGGAGAGGTACCAGATGGGACTGTGGTTACTGTCATGGCGGGTA
ACGATGAAAATTATTCTGCTGAGCTCCGGAATGCCTCTGCTGTTATGAAAAACCAAGTAGCAAGGTTCAA
CGATCTGAGATTTGTGGGCCGGAGTGGACGAGGCAAGAGTTTCACCTTGACCATAACCGTCTTCACAAAT
CCTCCCCAAGTAGCTACCTATCACAGAGCAATTAAAGTTACAGTAGATGGACCTCGGGAACCCAGAAACC
CCAGGCAGGCACAGTCTTCCCCGCCGTGGTCCTATGACCAGTCTTACCCCTCCTACCTGAGCCAGATGAC
GTCCCCGTCCATCCACTCTACCACCCCGCTGTCTTCCACACGGGGCACTGGGCTTCCTGCCATCACCGAT
GTGCCTAGGCGCATTTCAGCTCGAAGCCGTTACTCACTCCGCTAGTAATGAACTAGTCCGTAACTTGAAA
GTATTTCGATTTCTTGGCTTTATATATCTTGTGGAAAGGACGATTGCGGGCCCGCTCAAAGTAAGTCACG
CGTTAAGTCGACAATCAACCTCTGGATTACAAAATTTGTGAAAGATTGACTGGTATTCTTAACTATGTTG
CTCCTTTTACGCTATGTGGATACGCTGCTTTAATGCCTTTGTATCATGCTATTGCTTCCCGTATGGCTTT
CATTTTCTCCTCCTTGTATAAATCCTGGTTGCTGTCTCTTTATGAGGAGTTGTGGCCCGTTGTCAGGCAA
CGTGGCGTGGTGTGCACTGTGTTTGCTGACGCAACCCCCACTGGTTGGGGCATTGCCACCACCTGTCAGC
TCCTTTCCGGGACTTTCGCTTTCCCCCTCCCTATTGCCACGGCGGAACTCATCGCCGCCTGCCTTGCCCG
CTGCTGGACAGGGGCTCGGCTGTTGGGCACTGACAATTCCGTGGTGTTGTCGGGGAAATCATCGTCCTTT
CCTTGGCTGCTCGCCTGTGTTGCCACCTGGATTCTGCGCGGGACGTCCTTCTGCTACGTCCCTTCGGCCC
TCAATCCAGCGGACCTTCCTTCCCGCGGCCTGCTGCCGGCTCTGCGGCCTCTTCCGCGTCTTCGCCTTCG
CCCTCAGACGAGTCGGATCTCCCTTTGGGCCGCCTCCCCGCGTCGACTTTAAGACCAATGACTTACAAGG
CAGCTGTAGATCTTAGCCACTTTTTAAAAGAAAAGGGGGGACTGGAAGGGCTAATTCACTCCCAACGAAG
ACAAGATCTGCTTTTTGCTTGTACTGGGTCTCTCTGGTTAGACCAGATCTGAGCCTGGGAGCTCTCTGGC
TAACTAGGGAACCCACTGCTTAAGCCTCAATAAAGCTTGCCTTGAGTGCTTCAAGTAGTGTGTGCCCGTC
TGTTGTGTGACTCTGGTAACTAGAGATCCCTCAGACCCTTTTAGTCAGTGTGGAAAATCTCTAGCAGTAC
GTATAGTAGTTCATGTCATCTTATTATTCAGTATTTATAACTTGCAAAGAAATGAATATCAGAGAGTGAG
AGGAACTTGTTTATTGCAGCTTATAATGGTTACAAATAAAGCAATAGCATCACAAATTTCACAAATAAAG
CATTTTTTTCACTGCATTCTAGTTGTGGTTTGTCCAAACTCATCAATGTATCTTATCATGTCTGGCTCTA
GCTATCCCGCCCCTAACTCCGCCCATCCCGCCCCTAACTCCGCCCAGTTCCGCCCATTCTCCGCCCCATG
GCTGACTAATTTTTTTTATTTATGCAGAGGCCGAGGCCGCCTCGGCCTCTGAGCTATTCCAGAAGTAGTG
AGGAGGCTTTTTTGGAGGCCTAGGGACGTACCCAATTCGCCCTATAGTGAGTCGTATTACGCGCGCTCAC
TGGCCGTCGTTTTACAACGTCGTGACTGGGAAAACCCTGGCGTTACCCAACTTAATCGCCTTGCAGCACA
TCCCCCTTTCGCCAGCTGGCGTAATAGCGAAGAGGCCCGCACCGATCGCCCTTCCCAACAGTTGCGCAGC
CTGAATGGCGAATGGG
[124 nt withheld, positions 6527-6650]
C
[91 nt withheld, positions 6652-6742]
A
[49 nt withheld, positions 6744-6792]
CCTTTGACGTTGGAGTCCACGTTCTTT
[37 nt withheld, positions 6820-6856]
ACCCTATCTCGGTCTATTCTTTTGATTTATAAGGGATTTTGCCGATTTCGGCCTATTGGTTAAAAAATGA
GCTGATTTAACAAAAATTTAACGCGAATTTTAACAAAATATTAACGCTTACAATTTAGGTGGCACTTTTC
GGGGAAATGTGCGCGGAACCCCTATTTGTTTATTTTTCTAAATACATTCAAATATGTATCCGCTCATGAG
ACAATAACCCTGATAAATGCTTCAATAATATTGAAAAAGGAAGAGTATGAGTATTCAACATTTCCGTGTC
GCCCTTATTCCCTTTTTTGCGGCATTTTGCCTTCCTGTTTTTGCTCACCCAGAAACGCTGGTGAAAGTAA
AAGATGCTGAAGATCAGTTGGGTGCACGAGTGGGTTACATCGAACTGGATCTCAACAGCGGTAAGATCCT
TGAGAGTTTTCGCCCCGAAGAACGTTTTCCAATGATGAGCACTTTTAAAGTTCTGCTATGTGGCGCGGTA
TTATCCCGTATTGACGCCGGGCAAGAGCAACTCGGTCGCCGCATACACTATTCTCAGAATGACTTGGTTG
AGTACTCACCAGTCACAGAAAAGCATCTTACGGATGGCATGACAGTAAGAGAATTATGCAGTGCTGCCAT
AACCATGAGTGATAACACTGCGGCCAACTTACTTCTGACAACGATCGGAGGACCGAAGGAGCTAACCGCT
TTTTTGCACAACATGGGGGATCATGTAACTCGCCTTGATCGTTGGGAACCGGAGCTGAATGAAGCCATAC
CAAACGACGAGCGTGACACCACGATGCCTGTAGCAATGGCAACAACGTTGCGCAAACTATTAACTGGCGA
ACTACTTACTCTAGCTTCCCGGCAACAATTAATAGACTGGATGGAGGCGGATAAAGTTGCAGGACCACTT
CTGCGCTCGGCCCTTCCGGCTGGCTGGTTTATTGCTGATAAATCTGGAGCCGGTGAGCGTGGGTCTCGCG
GTATCATTGCAGCACTGGGGCCAGATGGTAAGCCCTCCCGTATCGTAGTTATCTACACGACGGGGAGTCA
GGCAACTATGGATGAACGAAATAGACAGATCGCTGAGATAGGTGCCTCACTGATTAAGCATTGGTAACTG
TCAGACCAAGTTTACTCATATATACTTTAGATTGATTTAAAACTTCATTTTTAATTTAAAAGGATCTAGG
TGAAGATCCTTTTTGATAATCTCATGACCAAAATCCCTTAACGTGAGTTTTCGTTCCACTGAGCGTCAGA
CCCCGTAGAAAAGATCAAAGGATCTTCTTGAGATCCTTTTTTTCTGCGCGTAATCTGCTGCTTGCAAACA
AAAAAACCACCGCTACCAGCGGTGGTTTGTTTGCCGGATCAAGAGCTACCAACTCTTTTTCCGAAGGTAA
CTGGCTTCAGCAGAGCGCAGATACCAAATACTGTTCTTCTAGTGTAGCCGTAGTTAGGCCACCACTTCAA
GAACTCTGTAGCACCGCCTACATACCTCGCTCTGCTAATCCTGTTACCAGTGGCTGCTGCCAGTGGCGAT
AAGTCGTGTCTTACCGGGTTGGACTCAAGACGATAGTTACCGGATAAGGCGCAGCGGTCGGGCTGAACGG
GGGGTTCGTGCACACAGCCCAGCTTGGAGCGAACGACCTACACCGAACTGAGATACCTACAGCGTGAGCT
ATGAGAAAGCGCCACGCTTCCCGAAGGGAGAAAGGCGGACAGGTATCCGGTAAGCGGCAGGGTCGGAACA
GGAGAGCGCACGAGGGAGCTTCCAGGGGGAAACGCCTGGTATCTTTATAGTCCTGTCGGGTTTCGCCACC
TCTGACTTGAGCGTCGATTTTTGTGATGCTCGTCAGGGGGGCGGAGCCTATGGAAAAACGCCAGCAACGC
GGCCTTTTTACGGTTCCTGGCCTTTTGCTGGCCTTTTGCTCACATGTTCTTTCCTGCGTTATCCCCTGAT
TCTGTGGATAACCGTATTACCGCCTTTGAGTGAGCTGATACCGCTCGCCGCAGCCGAACGACCGAGCGCA
GCGAGTCAGTGAGCGAGGAAGCGGAAGAGCGCCCAATACGCAAACCGCCTCTCCCCGCGCGTTGGCCGAT
TCATTAATGCAGCTGGCACGACAGGTTTCCCGACTGGAAAGCGGGCAGTGAGCGCAACGCAATTAATGTG
AGTTAGCTCACTCATTAGGCACCCCAGGCTTTACACTTTATGCTTCCGGCTCGTATGTTGTGTGGAATTG
TGAGCGGATAACAATTTCACACAGGAAACAGCTATGACCATGATTACGCCAAGCGCGCAATTAACCCTCA
CTAAAGGGAACAAAAGCTGGAGCTGCAAGC
Features (pLannotate 1.2.2; 31 found; start..end, strand, type, name):
      5..231     +  promoter       RSV promoter: Rous sarcoma virus enhancer/promoter
    232..412     +  LTR            5' LTR (truncated): truncated 5' long terminal repeat (LTR) from HIV-1
    459..584     +  misc_feature   HIV-1 Ψ: packaging signal of human immunodeficiency virus type 1
    568..931     +  CDS            HIV-1 gag (fragment): gag protein from human immunodeficiency virus 1; gag
   1077..1310    +  misc_feature   RRE: The Rev response element (RRE) of HIV-1 allows for Rev-dependent mRNA export from the nucleus to the cytoplasm.
   1687..1713    +  CDS            Rev (fragment): human immunodeficiency virus 1 (HIV-1) Rev protein; rev; enhances nuclear export of unspliced and incompletely spliced viral mRNAs
   1720..1743    +  promoter       SV40 promoter (fragment): SV40 early promoter
   1744..1815    +  promoter       SV40 promoter (fragment): SV40 enhancer and early promoter
   1839..1974    +  rep_origin     SV40 ori: SV40 origin of replication
   2020..2616    +  CDS            PuroR (fragment): puromycin N-acetyltransferase; pac from Streptomyces; confers resistance to puromycin
   2665..2782    +  misc_feature   cPPT/CTS: central polypurine tract and central termination sequence of HIV-1
   2847..2913    +  CDS            small t antigen (fragment): SV40 (simian virus 40) small t antigen
   2920..4098    +  promoter       EF-1α promoter: strong constitutive promoter for human elongation factor EF-1α
   4130..4918    +  CDS            RUNX2 (fragment): RUNX2_HUMAN - Also known as AML3, CBFA1, OSF2, PEBP2A. Experimental evidence at protein level: Swiss-Prot protein existence level 1. Transcription factor involved in osteoblastic differentiation and skeletal morphogenesis (PubMed:28505335, PubMed:28738062, PubMed:28703881). Essential for the maturation of osteoblasts and both intramembranous and endochondral ossification. CBF binds to the core site, 5'-PYGPYGGT-3', of a number of enhancers and promoters, including murine leukemia virus, polyomavirus enhancer, T-cell receptor enhancers, osteocalcin, osteopontin, bone sialoprotein, alpha 1(I) co
   4958..5011    +  promoter       U6 promoter (fragment): RNA polymerase III promoter for human U6 snRNA
   5053..5641    +  misc_feature   WPRE: woodchuck hepatitis virus posttranscriptional regulatory element
   5692..5711    +  misc_feature   cPPT/CTS (fragment): central polypurine tract and central termination sequence of HIV-1
   5713..5946    +  LTR            3' LTR (ΔU3): self-inactivating 3' long terminal repeat (LTR) from HIV-1
   6024..6145    +  polyA_signal   SV40 poly(A) signal: SV40 polyadenylation signal
   6185..6320    +  rep_origin     SV40 ori: SV40 origin of replication
   6341..6359    -  promoter       T7 promoter: promoter for bacteriophage T7 RNA polymerase
   6367..6522    +  CDS            lacZα (fragment): LacZα fragment of β-galactosidase; lacZ fragment
   6527..6955    +  rep_origin     f1 ori (sequence partly withheld): f1 bacteriophage origin of replication; arrow indicates direction of (+) strand synthesis
   7008..7112    +  promoter       AmpR promoter: bla
   7113..7973    +  CDS            AmpR: β-lactamase; bla; confers resistance to ampicillin, carbenicillin, and related antibiotics
   8144..8732    +  rep_origin     ori: high-copy-number ColE1/pMB1/pBR322/pUC origin of replication
   8915..9007    +  CDS            lacI (fragment): lac repressor; lacI; The lac repressor binds to the lac operator to inhibit transcription in E. coli. This inhibition can be relieved by adding lactose or isopropyl-β-D-thiogalactopyranoside (IPTG).
   9020..9041    +  protein_bind   CAP binding site: CAP binding activates transcription in the presence of cAMP. E. coli catabolite activator protein
   9056..9086    +  promoter       lac promoter: promoter for the E. coli lac operon
   9094..9110    +  protein_bind   lac operator: The lac repressor binds to the lac operator to inhibit transcription in E. coli. This inhibition can be relieved by adding lactose or isopropyl-β-D-thiogalactopyranoside (IPTG). lac repressor encoded by lacI
   9155..9173    +  promoter       T3 promoter: promoter for bacteriophage T3 RNA polymerase
