[The description below was written by a language model from this plasmid's Addgene catalogue record and pLannotate feature annotations shown in this document.]
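Description:
TFORF1915 is a third-generation-style, self-inactivating lentiviral expression plasmid built on the pLX_TRC317 backbone and carrying a human RUNX2 open reading frame. It belongs to a barcoded transcription factor ORF collection in which each clone has a unique 24-bp barcode, so that the factor can be identified by sequencing in pooled overexpression screens. In bacteria it is maintained through a high-copy ColE1/pUC origin and an ampicillin resistance gene. An f1 origin and remnants of a lac/lacZα cloning region, flanked by T3 and T7 promoters, are also present in the backbone. The depositor warns that the plasmid can recombine.

The viral portion begins with an RSV promoter fused to a truncated HIV-1 5' LTR, which drives genomic RNA production in packaging cells. This is followed by the Ψ packaging signal with a partial gag sequence, then the RRE for Rev-dependent nuclear export. An SV40 early promoter/origin drives the puromycin N-acetyltransferase gene for selecting transduced mammalian cells. Downstream of it, a cPPT/CTS element precedes the EF-1α promoter, which constitutively expresses the RUNX2 insert. The catalogue lists the insert at 932 bp and ties it to specific transcript isoforms, and the annotation software matches it as a fragment of the canonical protein, consistent with a shorter isoform rather than the full-length reference form. RUNX2 is a regulator of osteoblast differentiation and skeletal development. A WPRE after the ORF enhances transcript expression, and the ΔU3 3' LTR inactivates the integrated provirus's own LTR promoter. The barcode is not annotated in the feature table, so its exact position is not stated. A short U6-like fragment lies between the ORF and the WPRE. The construct is intended for stable RUNX2 overexpression, singly or in pooled directed-differentiation screens.
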