Addgene plasmid #143860: TFORF1915
Purpose: Lentiviral vector for overexpressing transcription factor ORFs with unique 24-bp barcodes. Barcodes facilitate identification of transcription factors in pooled screens.
Depositing lab: Feng Zhang. Depositing organization: Broad Institute. Publication: A transcription factor atlas of directed differentiation. Joung J, Ma S, Tay T, Geiger-Schuller KR, Kirchgatterer PC, Verdine VK, Guo B, Arias-Garcia MA, Allen WE, Singh A, Kuksenko O, Abudayyeh OO, Gootenberg JS, Fu Z, Macrae RK, Buenrostro JD, Regev A, Zhang F. Cell. 2023 Jan 5;186(1):209-229.e26. doi: 10.1016/j.cell.2022.11.026. PubMed 36608654.
Backbone
  Vector backbone: pLX_TRC317
  Backbone manufacturer: Broad Institute Genetic Perturbation Platform
  Backbone size w/o insert (bp): 8264
  Vector type: Mammalian Expression, Lentiviral
  Selectable markers: Puromycin
Growth in bacteria
  Bacterial resistance: Ampicillin, 100 μg/mL
  Growth temperature: 37°C
  Growth strain: NEB Stable
  Copy number: High Copy
Gene/Insert
  Gene/Insert name: RUNX2
  Species: H. sapiens (human)
  Insert size (bp): 932
  Entrez Gene: RUNX2 (a.k.a. AML3, CBF-alpha-1, CBFA1, CCD, CCD1, CLCD, OSF-2, OSF2, PEA2aA, PEBP2aA)
  Promoter: EF1a
  Cloning method: Unknown
  Sequencing primers: 5′ GGGTGGAGACTGAAGTTAGGCCAG; 3′ CACATAGCGTAAAAGGAGCAACATAG
Terms and licenses: Academic/Nonprofit Terms; Industry Terms: Not Available to Industry
Depositor comments: XM_017011396,ENST00000478660 . The transcription factor ORF portion of this plasmid was synthesized by Genewiz. Please test multiple small colonies in case of plasmid recombination. To make this collection available in a timely manner, a portion of this collection was not fully sequenced by Addgene. If an Addgene verified full plasmid sequence is not available, please contact us prior to placing an order to request the full sequence.
How to cite: TFORF1915 was a gift from Feng Zhang (Addgene plasmid # 143860 ; http://n2t.net/addgene:143860 ; RRID:Addgene_143860)
