>Addgene plasmid #143860 | TFORF1915 | depositor partial sequence | sequence record 283707 | Insert
ACCGCCACCATGCGTATTCCCGTAGATCCGAGCACCAGCCGGCGCTTCAGCCCCCCCTCCAGCAGCCTGC
AGCCCGGCAAAATGAGCGACGTGAGCCCGGTGGTGGCTGCGCAACAGCAGCAGCAACAGCAGCAGCAGCA
ACAGCAGCAGCAGCAGCAGCAACAGCAGCAGCAGCAGCAGGAGGCGGCGGCGGCGGCTGCGGCGGCGGCG
GCGGCTGCGGCGGCGGCAGCTGCAGTGCCCCGGTTGCGGCCGCCCCACGACAACCGCACCATGGTGGAGA
TCATCGCCGACCACCCGGCCGAACTCGTCCGCACCGACAGCCCCAACTTCCTGTGCTCGGTGCTGCCCTC
GCACTGGCGCTGCAACAAGACCCTGCCCGTGGCCTTCAAGGTGGTAGCCCTCGGAGAGGTACCAGATGGG
ACTGTGGTTACTGTCATGGCGGGTAACGATGAAAATTATTCTGCTGAGCTCCGGAATGCCTCTGCTGTTA
TGAAAAACCAAGTAGCAAGGTTCAACGATCTGAGATTTGTGGGCCGGAGTGGACGAGGCAAGAGTTTCAC
CTTGACCATAACCGTCTTCACAAATCCTCCCCAAGTAGCTACCTATCACAGAGCAATTAAAGTTACAGTA
GATGGACCTCGGGAACCCAGAAACCCCAGGCAGGCACAGTCTTCCCCGCCGTGGTCCTATGACCAGTCTT
ACCCCTCCTACCTGAGCCAGATGACGTCCCCGTCCATCCACTCTACCACCCCGCTGTCTTCCACACGGGG
CACTGGGCTTCCTGCCATCACCGATGTGCCTAGGCGCATTTCAGCTCGAAGCCGTTACTCACTCCGCTAG
TAATGAACTAGTCCGTAACTTGAAAGTATTTCGATTTCTTGGCTTTATATATCTTGTGGAAAGGACGATT
GCGGGCCCGCTCAAAGTAAGTC
