>Addgene plasmid #143860 | TFORF1915 | depositor partial sequence | sequence record 283708 | Barcode
TTGCGGGCCCGCTCAAAGTAAGTC
